Addgene plasmid #152243: pGBW-m4133933
Purpose: Mammalian expression plasmid for SARS-CoV-2 3'-to-5' exonuclease
Depositing lab: Ginkgo Bioworks & Benjie Chen. Depositing organization: Ginkgo Bioworks.
Backbone
  Vector backbone: pTwist_CMV_6
  Backbone size w/o insert (bp): 4180
  Vector type: Mammalian Expression
Growth in bacteria
  Bacterial resistance: Ampicillin, 100 μg/mL
  Growth temperature: 37°C
  Growth strain: DH5alpha
  Copy number: High Copy
Gene/Insert
  Gene/Insert name: SARS-CoV-2 3'-to-5' exonuclease
  Species: Severe acute respiratory syndrome coronavirus 2
  Insert size (bp): 1574
  Mutation: wt
  Entrez Gene: ORF1ab (a.k.a. GU280_gp01)
  Promoter: CMV
  Tag / fusion protein: Cleavable TEV;HA (C terminal on backbone)
  Cloning method: Unknown
Resource information
  A portion of this plasmid was derived from a plasmid made by: GinkgoBioworks
Depositor comments: NCBI reference sequence: YP_009725309.1
How to cite: pGBW-m4133933 was a gift from Ginkgo Bioworks & Benjie Chen (Addgene plasmid # 152243 ; http://n2t.net/addgene:152243 ; RRID:Addgene_152243)
