[The description below was written by a language model from this plasmid's Addgene catalogue record and pLannotate feature annotations shown in this document.]
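Description:
pGBW-m4133933 is a mammalian expression plasmid built on the pTwist_CMV_6 backbone that carries the wild-type coding sequence for the SARS-CoV-2 3'-to-5' exonuclease, one of the mature products of the viral ORF1ab replicase polyprotein. The full sequence record is 5,814 nt. It is propagated in E. coli as a high-copy plasmid through a ColE1/pUC-type origin and selected with ampicillin via the AmpR β-lactamase gene. A short additional β-lactamase fragment is also annotated and appears to be a backbone remnant.

The roughly 1.6 kb insert is annotated as a fragment of the SARS-CoV-2 replicase polyprotein that spans the numbering origin of the circular sequence. The automated annotation attaches functional text about the 2'-O-methyltransferase. That text is generic to the polyprotein database entry and does not describe this insert, which the catalogue identifies as the exonuclease. Transcription is driven by the human cytomegalovirus immediate-early enhancer and promoter, which the feature table detects as the enhancer plus a truncated CMV core element, and it ends at an SV40 polyadenylation signal downstream of the coding sequence. According to the catalogue, the backbone supplies a C-terminal HA epitope preceded by a TEV protease cleavage site, which would allow detection or immunoprecipitation of the protein and optional removal of the tag, although these elements are not individually annotated in the table.

The expression cassette and the bacterial maintenance region are separated by β-globin insulator elements, T7 and rrnG transcription terminators and a synthetic poly(A) signal, which limit transcriptional read-through between modules. No mammalian selection marker is annotated, so the plasmid seems best suited to transient expression of the viral protein in cultured mammalian cells.
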