Features (pLannotate 1.2.2; 16 found; start..end, strand, type, name):
   1683..1804    -  polyA_signal   SV40 poly(A) signal: SV40 polyadenylation signal
   1827..1896    -  CDS            large T antigen (fragment): large T antigen from SV40 (simian virus 40)
   1919..1965    +  terminator     T7 terminator: transcription terminator for bacteriophage T7 RNA polymerase
   1995..2131    +  terminator     rrnG terminator: transcription terminator from the E. coli ribosomal RNA rrnG operon (Albrechtsen et al., 1991)
   2176..2247    +  misc_feature   3' β-globin insulator: insulator downstream of the human β-globin locus (Farrell et al., 2002)
   2473..3061    -  rep_origin     ori: high-copy-number ColE1/pMB1/pBR322/pUC origin of replication
   3233..3297    -  CDS            bla(M) (fragment): β-lactamase lacking the signal sequence; bla(M); allows cytosolic expression of β-lactamase
   3807..4667    +  CDS            AmpR: β-lactamase; bla; confers resistance to ampicillin, carbenicillin, and related antibiotics
   4680..4816    +  terminator     rrnG terminator: transcription terminator from the E. coli ribosomal RNA rrnG operon (Albrechtsen et al., 1991)
   4968..5039    +  misc_feature   5' β-globin insulator: insulator upstream of the human β-globin locus (Farrell et al., 2002)
   5044..5090    -  terminator     T7 terminator: transcription terminator for bacteriophage T7 RNA polymerase
   5108..5156    -  polyA_signal   poly(A) signal: synthetic polyadenylation signal
   5237..5540    +  enhancer       CMV enhancer: human cytomegalovirus immediate early enhancer
   5613..5630    -  promoter       CMV promoter (fragment): human cytomegalovirus (CMV) immediate early promoter
   5693..5744    +  promoter       CMVd2 promoter: truncated human cytomegalovirus (CMV) immediate early promoter that yields moderately reduced expression relative to the full-length promoter
   5813..1591    +  CDS            rep (fragment) (across the origin): R1AB_SARS2 - Experimental evidence at protein level: Swiss-Prot protein existence level 1. [2'-O-methyltransferase]: Methyltransferase that mediates mRNA cap 2'-O-ribose methylation to the 5'-cap structure of viral mRNAs. N7-methyl guanosine cap is a prerequisite for binding of nsp16. Therefore plays an essential role in viral mRNAs cap methylation which is essential to evade immune system. From Severe acute respiratory syndrome coronavirus 2 (2019-nCoV) (SARS-CoV-2).
>Addgene plasmid #152243 | pGBW-m4133933 | depositor full sequence | sequence record 295255 | Full Sequence
CACCATGGAAAATGTAACAGGACTCTTTAAAGATTGTAGTAAGGTAATCACTGGGTTACATCCTACACAG
GCACCTACACACCTCAGTGTTGACACTAAATTCAAAACTGAAGGTTTATGTGTTGACATACCTGGCATAC
CTAAGGACATGACCTATAGAAGACTCATCTCTATGATGGGTTTTAAAATGAATTATCAAGTTAATGGTTA
CCCTAACATGTTTATCACCCGCGAAGAAGCTATAAGACATGTACGTGCATGGATTGGCTTCGATGTCGAG
GGGTGTCATGCTACTAGAGAAGCTGTTGGTACCAATTTACCTTTACAGCTAGGTTTTTCTACAGGTGTTA
ACCTAGTTGCTGTACCTACAGGTTATGTTGATACACCTAATAATACAGATTTTTCCAGAGTTAGTGCTAA
ACCACCGCCTGGAGATCAATTTAAACACCTCATACCACTTATGTACAAAGGACTTCCTTGGAATGTAGTG
CGTATAAAGATTGTACAAATGTTAAGTGACACACTTAAAAATCTCTCTGACAGAGTCGTATTTGTCTTAT
GGGCACATGGCTTTGAGTTGACATCTATGAAGTATTTTGTGAAAATAGGACCTGAGCGCACCTGTTGTCT
ATGTGATAGACGTGCCACATGCTTTTCCACTGCTTCAGACACTTATGCCTGTTGGCATCATTCTATTGGA
TTTGATTACGTCTATAATCCGTTTATGATTGATGTTCAACAATGGGGTTTTACAGGTAACCTACAAAGCA
ACCATGATCTGTATTGTCAAGTCCATGGTAATGCACATGTAGCTAGTTGTGATGCAATCATGACTAGGTG
TCTAGCTGTCCACGAGTGCTTTGTTAAGCGTGTTGACTGGACTATTGAATATCCTATAATTGGTGATGAA
CTGAAGATTAATGCGGCTTGTAGAAAGGTTCAACACATGGTTGTTAAAGCTGCATTATTAGCAGACAAAT
TCCCAGTTCTTCACGACATTGGTAACCCTAAAGCTATTAAGTGTGTACCTCAAGCTGATGTAGAATGGAA
GTTCTATGATGCACAGCCTTGTAGTGACAAAGCTTATAAAATAGAAGAATTATTCTATTCTTATGCCACA
CATTCTGACAAATTCACAGATGGTGTATGCCTATTTTGGAATTGCAATGTCGATAGATATCCTGCTAATT
CCATTGTTTGTAGATTTGACACTAGAGTGCTATCTAACCTTAACTTGCCTGGTTGTGATGGTGGCAGTTT
GTATGTAAATAAACATGCATTCCACACACCAGCTTTTGATAAAAGTGCTTTTGTTAATTTAAAACAATTA
CCATTTTTCTATTACTCTGACAGTCCATGTGAGTCTCATGGAAAACAAGTAGTGTCAGATATAGATTATG
TACCACTAAAGTCTGCTACGTGTATAACACGTTGCAATTTAGGTGGTGCTGTCTGTAGACATCATGCTAA
TGAGTACAGATTGTATCTCGATGCTTATAACATGATGATCTCAGCTGGCTTTAGCTTGTGGGTTTACAAA
CAATTTGATACTTATAACCTCTGGAACACTTTTACAAGACTTGAAAACCTTTACTTTCAGTCGTACCCCT
ATGACGTACCAGATTATGCGTAAGCTAGCTTGACTGACTGAGATACAGCGTACCTTCAGCTCACAGACAT
GATAAGATACATTGATGAGTTTGGACAAACCACAACTAGAATGCAGTGAAAAAAATGCTTTATTTGTGAA
ATTTGTGATGCTATTGCTTTATTTGTAACCATTATAAGCTGCAATAAACAAGTTAACAACAACAATTGCA
TTCATTTTATGTTTCAGGTTCAGGGGGAGGTGTGGGAGGTTTTTTAAAGCAAGTAAAACCTCTACAAATG
TGGTATTGGCCCATCTCTATCGGTATCGTAGCATAACCCCTTGGGGCCTCTAAACGGGTCTTGAGGGGTT
TTTTGTGCCCCTCGGGCCGGATTGCTATCTACCGGCATTGGCGCAGAAAAAAATGCCTGATGCGACGCTG
CGCGTCTTATACTCCCACATATGCCAGATTCAGCAACGGATACGGCTTCCCCAACTTGCCCACTTCCATA
CGTGTCCTCCTTACCAGAAATTTATCCTTAAGGTCGTCAGCTATCCTGCAGGCGATCTCTCGATTTCGAT
CAAGACATTCCTTTAATGGTCTTTTCTGGACACCACTAGGGGTCAGAAGTAGTTCATCAAACTTTCTTCC
CTCCCTAATCTCATTGGTTACCTTGGGCTATCGAAACTTAATTAACCAGTCAAGTCAGCTACTTGGCGAG
ATCGACTTGTCTGGGTTTCGACTACGCTCAGAATTGCGTCAGTCAAGTTCGATCTGGTCCTTGCTATTGC
ACCCGTTCTCCGATTACGAGTTTCATTTAAATCATGTGAGCAAAAGGCCAGCAAAAGGCCAGGAACCGTA
AAAAGGCCGCGTTGCTGGCGTTTTTCCATAGGCTCCGCCCCCCTGACGAGCATCACAAAAATCGACGCTC
AAGTCAGAGGTGGCGAAACCCGACAGGACTATAAAGATACCAGGCGTTTCCCCCTGGAAGCTCCCTCGTG
CGCTCTCCTGTTCCGACCCTGCCGCTTACCGGATACCTGTCCGCCTTTCTCCCTTCGGGAAGCGTGGCGC
TTTCTCATAGCTCACGCTGTAGGTATCTCAGTTCGGTGTAGGTCGTTCGCTCCAAGCTGGGCTGTGTGCA
CGAACCCCCCGTTCAGCCCGACCGCTGCGCCTTATCCGGTAACTATCGTCTTGAGTCCAACCCGGTAAGA
CACGACTTATCGCCACTGGCAGCAGCCACTGGTAACAGGATTAGCAGAGCGAGGTATGTAGGCGGTGCTA
CAGAGTTCTTGAAGTGGTGGCCTAACTACGGCTACACTAGAAGAACAGTATTTGGTATCTGCGCTCTGCT
GAAGCCAGTTACCTTCGGAAAAAGAGTTGGTAGCTCTTGATCCGGCAAACAAACCACCGCTGGTAGCGGT
GGTTTTTTTGTTTGCAAGCAGCAGATTACGCGCAGAAAAAAAGGATCTCAAGAAGATCCTTTGATCTTTT
CTACGGGGTCTGACGCTCAGTGGAACGAAAACTCACGTTAAGGGATTTTGGTCATGAGATTATCAAAAAG
GATCTTCACCTAGATCCTTTTAAATTAAAAATGAAGTTTTAAATCAATCTAAAGTATATATGAGTAAACT
TGGTCTGACAGTTACCAATGCTTAATCAGTGAGGCACCTATCTCAGCGATCTGTCTATTTCGTTCATCCA
TAGTTGCATTTAAATTTCCGAACTCTCCAAGGCCCTCGTCGGAAAATCTTCAAACCTTTCGTCCGATCCA
TCTTGCAGGCTACCTCTCGAACGAACTATCGCAAGTCTCTTGGCCGGCCTTGCGCCTTGGCTATTGCTTG
GCAGCGCCTATCGCCAGGTATTACTCCAATCCCGAATATCCGAGATCGGGATCACCCGAGAGAAGTTCAA
CCTACATCCTCAATCCCGATCTATCCGAGATCCGAGGAATATCGAAATCGGGGCGCGCCTGGTGTACCGA
GAACGATCCTCTCAGTGCGAGTCTCGACGATCCATATCGTTGCTTGGCAGTCAGCCAGTCGGAATCCAGC
TTGGGACCCAGGAAGTCCAATCGTCAGATATTGTACTCAAGCCTGGTCACGGCAGCGTACCGATCTGTTT
AAACCTAGATATTGATAGTCTGATCGGTCAACGTATAATCGAGTCCTAGCTTTTGCAAACATCTATCAAG
AGACAGGATCAGCAGGAGGCTTTCGCATGAGTATTCAACATTTCCGTGTCGCCCTTATTCCCTTTTTTGC
GGCATTTTGCCTTCCTGTTTTTGCTCACCCAGAAACGCTGGTGAAAGTAAAAGATGCTGAAGATCAGTTG
GGTGCGCGAGTGGGTTACATCGAACTGGATCTCAACAGCGGTAAGATCCTTGAGAGTTTTCGCCCCGAAG
AACGCTTTCCAATGATGAGCACTTTTAAAGTTCTGCTATGTGGCGCGGTATTATCCCGTATTGACGCCGG
GCAAGAGCAACTCGGTCGCCGCATACACTATTCTCAGAATGACTTGGTTGAGTATTCACCAGTCACAGAA
AAGCATCTTACGGATGGCATGACAGTAAGAGAATTATGCAGTGCTGCCATAACCATGAGTGATAACACTG
CGGCCAACTTACTTCTGACAACGATTGGAGGACCGAAGGAGCTAACCGCTTTTTTGCACAACATGGGGGA
TCATGTAACTCGCCTTGATCGTTGGGAACCGGAGCTGAATGAAGCCATACCAAACGACGAGCGTGACACC
ACGATGCCTGTAGCAATGGCAACAACCTTGCGTAAACTATTAACTGGCGAACTACTTACTCTAGCTTCCC
GGCAACAGTTGATAGACTGGATGGAGGCGGATAAAGTTGCAGGACCACTTCTGCGCTCGGCCCTTCCGGC
TGGCTGGTTTATTGCTGATAAATCTGGAGCCGGTGAGCGTGGGTCTCGCGGTATCATTGCAGCACTGGGG
CCAGATGGTAAGCCCTCCCGTATCGTAGTTATCTACACGACGGGGAGTCAGGCAACTATGGATGAACGAA
ATAGACAGATCGCTGAGATAGGTGCCTCACTGATTAAGCATTGGTAACCGATTCTAGGTGCATTGGCGCA
GAAAAAAATGCCTGATGCGACGCTGCGCGTCTTATACTCCCACATATGCCAGATTCAGCAACGGATACGG
CTTCCCCAACTTGCCCACTTCCATACGTGTCCTCCTTACCAGAAATTTATCCTTAAGATCCCGAATCGTT
TAAACTCGACTCTGGCTCTATCGAATCTCCGTCGTTTCGAGCTTACGCGAACAGCCGTGGCGCTCATTTG
CTCGTCGGGCATCGAATCTCGTCAGCTATCGTCAGCTTACCTTTTTGGCAGCGATCGCGGCTCCCGACAT
CTTGGACCATTAGCTCCACAGGTATCTTCTTCCCTCTAGTGGTCATAACAGCAGCTTCAGCTACCTCTCA
ATTCAAAAAACCCCTCAAGACCCGTTTAGAGGCCCCAAGGGGTTATGCTATCAATCGTTGCGTTACACAC
ACAAAAAACCAACACACATCCATCTTCGATGGATAGCGATTTTATTATCTAACTGCTGATCGAGTGTAGC
CAGATCTAGTAATCAATTACGGGGTCATTAGTTCATAGCCCATATATGGAGTTCCGCGTTACATAACTTA
CGGTAAATGGCCCGCCTGGCTGACCGCCCAACGACCCCCGCCCATTGACGTCAATAATGACGTATGTTCC
CATAGTAACGCCAATAGGGACTTTCCATTGACGTCAATGGGTGGAGTATTTACGGTAAACTGCCCACTTG
GCAGTACATCAAGTGTATCATATGCCAAGTACGCCCCCTATTGACGTCAATGACGGTAAATGGCCCGCCT
GGCATTATGCCCAGTACATGACCTTATGGGACTTTCCTACTTGGCAGTACATCTACGTATTAGTCATCGC
TATTACCATGCTGATGCGGTTTTGGCAGTACATCAATGGGCGTGGATAGCGGTTTGACTCACGGGGATTT
CCAAGTCTCCACCCCATTGACGTCAATGGGAGTTTGTTTTGGCACCAAAATCAACGGGACTTTCCAAAAT
GTCGTAACAACTCCGCCCCATTGACGCAAATGGGCGGTAGGCGTGTACGGTGGGAGGTCTATATAAGCAG
AGCTGGTTTAGTGAACCGTCAGATCAGATCTTTGTCGATCCTACCATCCACTCGACACACCCGCCAGCGG
CCGC
